>Addgene plasmid #184735 | pX459-homo_PLA2G4A-1 | addgene full sequence | sequence record 362015 | Addgene Partial NGS Result
GAGGGCCTATTTCCCATGATTCCTTCATATTTGCATATACGATACAAGGCTGTTAGAGAGATAATTGGAA
TTAATTTGACTGTAAACACAAAGATATTAGTACAAAATACGTGACGTAGAAAGTAATAATTTCTTGGGTA
GTTTGCAGTTTTAAAATTATGTTTTAAAATGGACTATCATATGCTTACCGTAACTTGAAAGTATTTCGAT
TTCTTGGCTTTATATATCTTGTGGAAAGGACGAAACACCGGGACATTATTACAGATCGCGGTTTTAGAGC
TAGAAATAGCAAGTTAAAATAAGGCTAGTCCGTTATCAACTTGAAAAAGTGGCACCGAGTCGGTGCTTTT
TTGTTTTAGAGCTAGAAATAGCAAGTTAAAATAAGGCTAGTCCGTTTTTAGCGCGTGCGCCAATTCTGCA
GACAAATGGCTCTAGAGGTACCCGTTACATAACTTACGGTAAATGGCCCGCCTGGCTGACCGCCCAACGA
CCCCCGCCCATTGACGTCAATAGTAACGCCAATAGGGACTTTCCATTGACGTCAATGGGTGGAGTATTTA
CGGTAAACTGCCCACTTGGCAGTACATCAAGTGTATCATATGCCAAGTACGCCCCCTATTGACGTCAATG
ACGGTAAATGGCCCGCCTGGCATTGTGCCCAGTACATGACCTTATGGGACTTTCCTACTTGGCAGTACAT
CTACGTATTAGTCATCGCTATTACCATGGTCGAGGTGAGCCCCACGTTCTGCTTCACTCTCCCCATCTCC
CCCCCCTCCCCACCCCCAATTTTGTATTTATTTATTTTTTAATTATTTTGTGCAGCGATGGGGGCGGGGG
GGGGGGGGGGGCGGGGGCCGGGGGGGGGGGGGSGGGGGGRGGGGGGGGGSGGGGSGAGGCGGAGAGGTGC
GGCGGCAGCCAATCAGAGCGGCGCGCTCCGAAAGTTTCCTTTTATGGCGAGGCGGCGGCGGCGGCGGCCC
TATAAAAAGCGAAGCGCGCGGCGGGCGGGAGTCGCTGCGCGCTGCCTTCGCCCCGTGCCCCGCTCCGCCG
CCGCCTCGCGCCGCCCGCCCCGGCTCTGACTGACCGCGTTACTCCCACAGGTGAGCGGGCGGGACGGCCC
TTCTCCTCCGGGCTGTAATTAGCTGAGCAAGAGGTAAGGGTTTAAGGGATGGTTGGTTGGTGGGGTATTA
ATGTTTAATTACCTGGAGCACCTGCCTGAAATCACTTTTTTTCAGGTTGGACCGGTGCCACCATGGACTA
TAAGGACCACGACGGAGACTACAAGGATCATGATATTGATTACAAAGACGATGACGATAAGATGGCCCCA
AAGAAGAAGCGGAAGGTCGGTATCCACGGAGTCCCAGCAGCCGACAAGAAGTACAGCATCGGCCTGGACA
TCGGCACCAACTCTGTGGGCTGGGCCGTGATCACCGACGAGTACAAGGTGCCCAGCAAGAAATTCAAGGT
GCTGGGCAACACCGACCGGCACAGCATCAAGAAGAACCTGATCGGAGCCCTGCTGTTCGACAGCGGCGAA
ACAGCCGAGGCCACCCGGCTGAAGAGAACCGCCAGAAGAAGATACACCAGACGGAAGAACCGGATCTGCT
ATCTGCAAGAGATCTTCAGCAACGAGATGGCCAAGGTGGACGACAGCTTCTTCCACAGACTGGAAGAGTC
CTTCCTGGTGGAAGAGGATAAGAAGCACGAGCGGCACCCCATCTTCGGCAACATCGTGGACGAGGTGGCC
TACCACGAGAAGTACCCCACCATCTACCACCTGAGAAAGAAACTGGTGGACAGCACCGACAAGGCCGACC
TGCGGCTGATCTATCTGGCCCTGGCCCACATGATCAAGTTCCGGGGCCACTTCCTGATCGAGGGCGACCT
GAACCCCGACAACAGCGACGTGGACAAGCTGTTCATCCAGCTGGTGCAGACCTACAACCAGCTGTTCGAG
GAAAACCCCATCAACGCCAGCGGCGTGGACGCCAAGGCCATCCTGTCTGCCAGACTGAGCAAGAGCAGAC
GGCTGGAAAATCTGATCGCCCAGCTGCCCGGCGAGAAGAAGAATGGCCTGTTCGGAAACCTGATTGCCCT
GAGCCTGGGCCTGACCCCCAACTTCAAGAGCAACTTCGACCTGGCCGAGGATGCCAAACTGCAGCTGAGC
AAGGACACCTACGACGACGACCTGGACAACCTGCTGGCCCAGATCGGCGACCAGTACGCCGACCTGTTTC
TGGCCGCCAAGAACCTGTCCGACGCCATCCTGCTGAGCGACATCCTGAGAGTGAACACCGAGATCACCAA
GGCCCCCCTGAGCGCCTCTATGATCAAGAGATACGACGAGCACCACCAGGACCTGACCCTGCTGAAAGCT
CTCGTGCGGCAGCAGCTGCCTGAGAAGTACAAAGAGATTTTCTTCGACCAGAGCAAGAACGGCTACGCCG
GCTACATTGACGGCGGAGCCAGCCAGGAAGAGTTCTACAAGTTCATCAAGCCCATCCTGGAAAAGATGGA
CGGCACCGAGGAACTGCTCGTGAAGCTGAACAGAGAGGACCTGCTGCGGAAGCAGCGGACCTTCGACAAC
GGCAGCATCCCCCACCAGATCCACCTGGGAGAGCTGCACGCCATTCTGCGGCGGCAGGAAGATTTTTACC
CATTCCTGAAGGACAACCGGGAAAAGATCGAGAAGATCCTGACCTTCCGCATCCCCTACTACGTGGGCCC
TCTGGCCAGGGGAAACAGCAGATTCGCCTGGATGACCAGAAAGAGCGAGGAAACCATCACCCCCTGGAAC
TTCGAGGAAGTGGTGGACAAGGGCGCTTCCGCCCAGAGCTTCATCGAGCGGATGACCAACTTCGATAAGA
ACCTGCCCAACGAGAAGGTGCTGCCCAAGCACAGCCTGCTGTACGAGTACTTCACCGTGTATAACGAGCT
GACCAAAGTGAAATACGTGACCGAGGGAATGAGAAAGCCCGCCTTCCTGAGCGGCGAGCAGAAAAAGGCC
ATCGTGGACCTGCTGTTCAAGACCAACCGGAAAGTGACCGTGAAGCAGCTGAAAGAGGACTACTTCAAGA
AAATCGAGTGCTTCGACTCCGTGGAAATCTCCGGCGTGGAAGATCGGTTCAACGCCTCCCTGGGCACATA
CCACGATCTGCTGAAAATTATCAAGGACAAGGACTTCCTGGACAATGAGGAAAACGAGGACATTCTGGAA
GATATCGTGCTGACCCTGACACTGTTTGAGGACAGAGAGATGATCGAGGAACGGCTGAAAACCTATGCCC
ACCTGTTCGACGACAAAGTGATGAAGCAGCTGAAGCGGCGGAGATACACCGGCTGGGGCAGGCTGAGCCG
GAAGCTGATCAACGGCATCCGGGACAAGCAGTCCGGCAAGACAATCCTGGATTTCCTGAAGTCCGACGGC
TTCGCCAACAGAAACTTCATGCAGCTGATCCACGACGACAGCCTGACCTTTAAAGAGGACATCCAGAAAG
CCCAGGTGTCCGGCCAGGGCGATAGCCTGCACGAGCACATTGCCAATCTGGCCGGCAGCCCCGCCATTAA
GAAGGGCATCCTGCAGACAGTGAAGGTGGTGGACGAGCTCGTGAAAGTGATGGGCCGGCACAAGCCCGAG
AACATCGTGATCGAAATGGCCAGAGAGAACCAGACCACCCAGAAGGGACAGAAGAACAGCCGCGAGAGAA
TGAAGCGGATCGAAGAGGGCATCAAAGAGCTGGGCAGCCAGATCCTGAAAGAACACCCCGTGGAAAACAC
CCAGCTGCAGAACGAGAAGCTGTACCTGTACTACCTGCAGAATGGGCGGGATATGTACGTGGACCAGGAA
CTGGACATCAACCGGCTGTCCGACTACGATGTGGACCATATCGTGCCTCAGAGCTTTCTGAAGGACGACT
CCATCGACAACAAGGTGCTGACCAGAAGCGACAAGAACCGGGGCAAGAGCGACAACGTGCCCTCCGAAGA
GGTCGTGAAGAAGATGAAGAACTACTGGCGGCAGCTGCTGAACGCCAAGCTGATTACCCAGAGAAAGTTC
GACAATCTGACCAAGGCCGAGAGAGGCGGCCTGAGCGAACTGGATAAGGCCGGCTTCATCAAGAGACAGC
TGGTGGAAACCCGGCAGATCACAAAGCACGTGGCACAGATCCTGGACTCCCGGATGAACACTAAGTACGA
CGAGAATGACAAGCTGATCCGGGAAGTGAAAGTGATCACCCTGAAGTCCAAGCTGGTGTCCGATTTCCGG
AAGGATTTCCAGTTTTACAAAGTGCGCGAGATCAACAACTACCACCACGCCCACGACGCCTACCTGAACG
CCGTCGTGGGAACCGCCCTGATCAAAAAGTACCCTAAGCTGGAAAGCGAGTTCGTGTACGGCGACTACAA
GGTGTACGACGTGCGGAAGATGATCGCCAAGAGCGAGCAGGAAATCGGCAAGGCTACCGCCAAGTACTTC
TTCTACAGCAACATCATGAACTTTTTCAAGACCGAGATTACCCTGGCCAACGGCGAGATCCGGAAGCGGC
CTCTGATCGAGACAAACGGCGAAACCGGGGAGATCGTGTGGGATAAGGGCCGGGATTTTGCCACCGTGCG
GAAAGTGCTGAGCATGCCCCAAGTGAATATCGTGAAAAAGACCGAGGTGCAGACAGGCGGCTTCAGCAAA
GAGTCTATCCTGCCCAAGAGGAACAGCGATAAGCTGATCGCCAGAAAGAAGGACTGGGACCCTAAGAAGT
ACGGCGGCTTCGACAGCCCCACCGTGGCCTATTCTGTGCTGGTGGTGGCCAAAGTGGAAAAGGGCAAGTC
CAAGAAACTGAAGAGTGTGAAAGAGCTGCTGGGGATCACCATCATGGAAAGAAGCAGCTTCGAGAAGAAT
CCCATCGACTTTCTGGAAGCCAAGGGCTACAAAGAAGTGAAAAAGGACCTGATCATCAAGCTGCCTAAGT
ACTCCCTGTTCGAGCTGGAAAACGGCCGGAAGAGAATGCTGGCCTCTGCCGGCGAACTGCAGAAGGGAAA
CGAACTGGCCCTGCCCTCCAAATATGTGAACTTCCTGTACCTGGCCAGCCACTATGAGAAGCTGAAGGGC
TCCCCCGAGGATAATGAGCAGAAACAGCTGTTTGTGGAACAGCACAAGCACTACCTGGACGAGATCATCG
AGCAGATCAGCGAGTTCTCCAAGAGAGTGATCCTGGCCGACGCTAATCTGGACAAAGTGCTGTCCGCCTA
CAACAAGCACCGGGATAAGCCCATCAGAGAGCAGGCCGAGAATATCATCCACCTGTTTACCCTGACCAAT
CTGGGAGCCCCTGCCGCCTTCAAGTACTTTGACACCACCATCGACCGGAAGAGGTACACCAGCACCAAAG
AGGTGCTGGACGCCACCCTGATCCACCAGAGCATCACCGGCCTGTACGAGACACGGATCGACCTGTCTCA
GCTGGGAGGCGACAAAAGGCCGGCGGCCACGAAAAAGGCCGGCCAGGCAAAAAAGAAAAAGGAATTCGGC
AGTGGAGAGGGCAGAGGAAGTCTGCTAACATGCGGTGACGTCGAGGAGAATCCTGGCCCAATGACCGAGT
ACAAGCCCACGGTGCGCCTCGCCACCCGCGACGACGTCCCCAGGGCCGTACGCACCCTCGCCGCCGCGTT
CGCCGACTACCCCGCCACGCGCCACACCGTCGATCCGGACCGCCACATCGAGCGGGTCACCGAGCTGCAA
GAACTCTTCCTCACGCGCGTCGGGCTCGACATCGGCAAGGTGTGGGTCGCGGACGACGGCGCCGCGGTGG
CGGTCTGGACCACGCCGGAGAGCGTCGAAGCGGGGGCGGTGTTCGCCGAGATCGGCCCGCGCATGGCCGA
GTTGAGCGGTTCCCGGCTGGCCGCGCAGCAACAGATGGAAGGCCTCCTGGCGCCGCACCGGCCCAAGGAG
CCCGCGTGGTTCCTGGCCACCGTCGGCGTCTCGCCCGACCACCAGGGCAAGGGTCTGGGCAGCGCCGTCG
TGCTCCCCGGAGTGGAGGCGGCCGAGCGCGCCGGGGTGCCCGCCTTCCTGGAGACCTCCGCGCCCCACAA
CCTCCCCTTCTACGAGCGGCTCGGCTTCACCGTCACCGCCGACGTCGAGGTGCCCGAAGGACCGCGCACC
TGGTGCATGACCCGCAAGCCCGGTGCCTGAGAATTCTAACTAGAGCTCGCTGATCAGCCTCGACTGTGCC
TTCTAGTTGCCAGCCATCTGTTGTTTGCCCCTCCCCCGTGCCTTCCTTGACCCTGGAAGGTGCCACTCCC
ACTGTCCTTTCCTAATAAAATGAGGAAATTGCATCGCATTGTCTGAGTAGGTGTCATTCTATTCTGGGGG
GTGGGGTGGGGCAGGACAGCAAGGGGGAGGATTGGGAAGAGAATAGCAGGCATGCTGGGGAGCGGCCGCA
GGAACCCCTAGTGATGGAGTTGGCCACTCCCTCTCTGCGCGCTCGCTCGCTCACTGAGGCCGGGCGACCA
AAGGTCGCCCGACGCCCGGGCTTTGCCCGGGCGGCCTCAGTGAGCGAGCGAGCGCGCAGCTGCCTGCAGG
GGCGCCTGATGCGGTATTTTCTCCTTACGCATCTGTGCGGTATTTCACACCGCATA
[95 nt withheld, positions 6637-6731]
T
[46 nt withheld, positions 6733-6778]
C
[141 nt withheld, positions 6780-6920]
CCTTTGACGTTGGAGTCCACGTTCTTT
[37 nt withheld, positions 6948-6984]
ACTCTATCTCGGGCTATTCTTTTGATTTATAAGGGATTTTGCCGATTTCGGTCTATTGGTTAAAAAATGA
GCTGATTTAACAAAAATTTAACGCGAATTTTAACAAAATATTAACGTTTACAATTTTATGGTGCACTCTC
AGTACAATCTGCTCTGATGCCGCATAGTTAAGCCAGCCCCGACACCCGCCAACACCCGCTGACGCGCCCT
GACGGGCTTGTCTGCTCCCGGCATCCGCTTACAGACAAGCTGTGACCGTCTCCGGGAGCTGCATGTGTCA
GAGGTTTTCACCGTCATCACCGAAACGCGCGAGACGAAAGGGCCTCGTGATACGCCTATTTTTATAGGTT
AATGTCATGATAATAATGGTTTCTTAGACGTCAGGTGGCACTTTTCGGGGAAATGTGCGCGGAACCCCTA
TTTGTTTATTTTTCTAAATACATTCAAATATGTATCCGCTCATGAGACAATAACCCTGATAAATGCTTCA
ATAATATTGAAAAAGGAAGAGTATGAGTATTCAACATTTCCGTGTCGCCCTTATTCCCTTTTTTGCGGCA
TTTTGCCTTCCTGTTTTTGCTCACCCAGAAACGCTGGTGAAAGTAAAAGATGCTGAAGATCAGTTGGGTG
CACGAGTGGGTTACATCGAACTGGATCTCAACAGCGGTAAGATCCTTGAGAGTTTTCGCCCCGAAGAACG
TTTTCCAATGATGAGCACTTTTAAAGTTCTGCTATGTGGCGCGGTATTATCCCGTATTGACGCCGGGCAA
GAGCAACTCGGTCGCCGCATACACTATTCTCAGAATGACTTGGTTGAGTACTCACCAGTCACAGAAAAGC
ATCTTACGGATGGCATGACAGTAAGAGAATTATGCAGTGCTGCCATAACCATGAGTGATAACACTGCGGC
CAACTTACTTCTGACAACGATCGGAGGACCGAAGGAGCTAACCGCTTTTTTGCACAACATGGGGGATCAT
GTAACTCGCCTTGATCGTTGGGAACCGGAGCTGAATGAAGCCATACCAAACGACGAGCGTGACACCACGA
TGCCTGTAGCAATGGCAACAACGTTGCGCAAACTATTAACTGGCGAACTACTTACTCTAGCTTCCCGGCA
ACAATTAATAGACTGGATGGAGGCGGATAAAGTTGCAGGACCACTTCTGCGCTCGGCCCTTCCGGCTGGC
TGGTTTATTGCTGATAAATCTGGAGCCGGTGAGCGTGGAAGCCGCGGTATCATTGCAGCACTGGGGCCAG
ATGGTAAGCCCTCCCGTATCGTAGTTATCTACACGACGGGGAGTCAGGCAACTATGGATGAACGAAATAG
ACAGATCGCTGAGATAGGTGCCTCACTGATTAAGCATTGGTAACTGTCAGACCAAGTTTACTCATATATA
CTTTAGATTGATTTAAAACTTCATTTTTAATTTAAAAGGATCTAGGTGAAGATCCTTTTTGATAATCTCA
TGACCAAAATCCCTTAACGTGAGTTTTCGTTCCACTGAGCGTCAGACCCCGTAGAAAAGATCAAAGGATC
TTCTTGAGATCCTTTTTTTCTGCGCGTAATCTGCTGCTTGCAAACAAAAAAACCACCGCTACCAGCGGTG
GTTTGTTTGCCGGATCAAGAGCTACCAACTCTTTTTCCGAAGGTAACTGGCTTCAGCAGAGCGCAGATAC
CAAATACTGTTCTTCTAGTGTAGCCGTAGTTAGGCCACCACTTCAAGAACTCTGTAGCACCGCCTACATA
CCTCGCTCTGCTAATCCTGTTACCAGTGGCTGCTGCCAGTGGCGATAAGTCGTGTCTTACCGGGTTGGAC
TCAAGACGATAGTTACCGGATAAGGCGCAGCGGTCGGGCTGAACGGGGGGTTCGTGCACACAGCCCAGCT
TGGAGCGAACGACCTACACCGAACTGAGATACCTACAGCGTGAGCTATGAGAAAGCGCCACGCTTCCCGA
AGGGAGAAAGGCGGACAGGTATCCGGTAAGCGGCAGGGTCGGAACAGGAGAGCGCACGAGGGAGCTTCCA
GGGGGAAACGCCTGGTATCTTTATAGTCCTGTCGGGTTTCGCCACCTCTGACTTGAGCGTCGATTTTTGT
GATGCTCGTCAGGGGGGCGGAGCCTATGGAAAAACGCCAGCAACGCGGCCTTTTTACGGTTCCTGGCCTT
TTGCTGGCCTTTTGCTCACATGT
Features (pLannotate 1.2.2; 19 found; start..end, strand, type, name):
      1..241     +  promoter       U6 promoter: RNA polymerase III promoter for human U6 snRNA
    271..346     +  misc_RNA       gRNA scaffold: guide RNA scaffold for the Streptococcus pyogenes CRISPR/Cas9 system
    353..396     +  misc_RNA       gRNA scaffold (fragment): guide RNA scaffold for the Streptococcus pyogenes CRISPR/Cas9 system
    443..728     +  enhancer       CMV enhancer: human cytomegalovirus immediate early enhancer; contains an 18-bp deletion relative to the standard CMV enhancer
    730..1007    +  promoter       chicken β-actin promoter: No description available
   1008..1235    +  intron         hybrid intron: hybrid between chicken β-actin (CBA) and minute virus of mice (MMV) introns (Gray et al., 2011)
   1373..2974    +  CDS            Cas9(N): N-terminal portion of Streptococcus pyogenes Cas9 (Zetsche et al., 2015)
   2975..5473    +  CDS            Cas9(C): C-terminal portion of Streptococcus pyogenes Cas9 (Zetsche et al., 2015)
   5474..5521    +  CDS            nucleoplasmin NLS: bipartite nuclear localization signal from nucleoplasmin
   5591..6190    +  CDS            PuroR (fragment): puromycin N-acetyltransferase; pac from Streptomyces; confers resistance to puromycin
   6224..6335    +  polyA_signal   bGH poly(A) signal: bovine growth hormone polyadenylation signal
   6440..6580    +  repeat_region  AAV2 ITR: inverted terminal repeat of adeno-associated virus serotype 2 inverted
   6585..6636    -  misc_feature   bom (fragment): basis of mobility region from pBR322
   6655..7110    +  rep_origin     f1 ori (sequence partly withheld): f1 bacteriophage origin of replication; arrow indicates direction of (+) strand synthesis
   7111..7160    -  misc_feature   bom (fragment): basis of mobility region from pBR322
   7262..7297    -  CDS            rop (fragment): Rop protein, which maintains plasmids at low copy number; rop
   7392..7496    +  promoter       AmpR promoter: bla
   7497..8357    +  CDS            AmpR: β-lactamase; bla; confers resistance to ampicillin, carbenicillin, and related antibiotics
   8528..9116    +  rep_origin     ori: high-copy-number ColE1/pMB1/pBR322/pUC origin of replication
