[The description below was written by a language model from this plasmid's Addgene catalogue record and pLannotate feature annotations shown in this document.]
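Description:
pX459-homo_PLA2G4A-1 is an all-in-one mammalian CRISPR/Cas9 expression plasmid built on the pX459 backbone, about 9 kb in total (the annotated sequence record, labelled a partial NGS result, runs to 9,177 nt). It carries a synthetic guide RNA directed against the human PLA2G4A gene, which encodes cytosolic phospholipase A2 (cPLA2). In bacteria it is maintained through a high-copy ColE1/pUC-type origin and selected with ampicillin via the β-lactamase gene. An f1 phage origin is also present, along with small pBR322-derived bom and rop fragments that appear to be backbone remnants.

The guide cassette consists of a human U6 RNA polymerase III promoter followed by a short unannotated gap, where the targeting spacer presumably sits, and then the Streptococcus pyogenes gRNA scaffold; a second partial scaffold fragment is annotated immediately downstream. A separate Pol II unit uses a CMV enhancer, chicken β-actin promoter and hybrid intron to drive S. pyogenes Cas9. The annotation software splits Cas9 into N- and C-terminal portions, but these are contiguous and form one full-length coding region, ending in a nucleoplasmin nuclear localization signal. A puromycin N-acetyltransferase sequence follows in the same transcription unit, and the unit terminates at a bGH polyadenylation signal. The linker between Cas9 and the puromycin marker is not annotated. A single AAV2 inverted terminal repeat lies after the poly(A) signal, which is not sufficient on its own to indicate AAV packaging use.

The stated purpose is knockout of cPLA2 in HeLa cells: transfected cells express Cas9 and the guide together and can be enriched with puromycin. The "-1" in the name suggests it is one of several guides for this target, though the record does not say so.
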