Addgene plasmid #184735: pX459-homo_PLA2G4A-1
Purpose: cPLA2-KO in HeLa
Depositing lab: Michiyuki Matsuda. Depositing organization: Kyoto University, Graduate School of Biostudies. Publication: Calcium transients trigger switch-like discharge of prostaglandin E(2) in an extracellular signal-regulated kinase-dependent manner. Watabe T, Yamahira S, Takakura K, Thumkeo D, Narumiya S, Matsuda M, Terai K. eLife. 2024 Jan 26;12:RP86727. doi: 10.7554/eLife.86727. PubMed 38276879.
Backbone
  Vector backbone: pX459
  Backbone size w/o insert (bp): 9000
  Total vector size (bp): 9000
  Vector type: CRISPR
  Selectable markers: Puromycin
Growth in bacteria
  Bacterial resistance: Ampicillin, 100 μg/mL
  Growth temperature: 37°C
  Growth strain: DH5alpha
  Copy number: Unknown
Gene/Insert
  Gene/Insert name: A gRNA targeting the human cPLA2 gene.
  Species: Synthetic
Terms and licenses: Academic/Nonprofit Terms; Industry Terms: Not Available to Industry
How to cite: pX459-homo_PLA2G4A-1 was a gift from Michiyuki Matsuda (Addgene plasmid # 184735 ; http://n2t.net/addgene:184735 ; RRID:Addgene_184735)
